>Addgene plasmid #22805 | pBTL-1 | depositor full sequence | sequence record 10443 | Author sequence
AACGAATTCAAGCTTGATATCATTCAGGACGAGCCTCAGACTCCAGCGTAACTGGACTGAAAACAAACTA
AAGCGCCCTTGTGGCGCTTTAGTTTTGTTCCGCGGCCACCGGCTGGCTCGCTTCGCTCGGCCCGTGGACA
ACCCTGCTGGACAAGCTGATGGACAGGCTGCGCCTGCCCACGAGCTTGACCACAGGGATTGCCCACCGGC
TACCCAGCCTTCGACCACATACCCACCGGCTCCAACTGCGCGGCCTGCGGCCTTGCCCCATCAATTTTTT
TAATTTTCTCTGGGGAAAAGCCTCCGGCCTGCGGCCTGCGCGCTTCGCTTGCCGGTTGGACACCAAGTGG
AAGGCGGGTCAAGGCTCGCGCAGCGACCGCGCAGCGGCTTGGCCTTGACGCGCCTGGAACGACCCAAGCC
TATGCGAGTGGGGGCAGTCGAAGGCGAAGCCCGCCCGCCTGCCCCCCGAGCCTCACGGCGGCGAGTGCGG
GGGTTCCAAGGGGGCAGCGCCACCTTGGGCAAGGCCGAAGGCCGCGCAGTCGATCAACAAGCCCCGGAGG
GGCCACTTTTTGCCGGAGGGGGAGCCGCGCCGAAGGCGTGGGGGAACCCCGCAGGGGTGCCCTTCTTTGG
GCACCAAAGAACTAGATATAGGGCGAAATGCGAAAGACTTAAAAATCAACAACTTAAAAAAGGGGGGTAC
GCAACAGCTCATTGCGGCACCCCCCGCAATAGCTCATTGCGTAGGTTAAAGAAAATCTGTAATTGACTGC
CACTTTTACGCAACGCATAATTGTTGTCGCGCTGCCGAAAAGTTGCAGCTGATTGCGCATGGTGCCGCAA
CCGTGCGGCACCCTACCGCATGGAGATAAGCATGGCCACGCAGTCCAGAGAAATCGGCATTCAAGCCAAG
AACAAGCCCGGTCACTGGGTGCAAACGGAACGCAAAGCGCATGAGGCGTGGGCCGGGCTTATTGCGAGGA
AACCCACGGCGGCAATGCTGCTGCATCACCTCGTGGCGCAGATGGGCCACCAGAACGCCGTGGTGGTCAG
CCAGAAGACACTTTCCAAGCTCATCGGACGTTCTTTGCGGACGGTCCAATACGCAGTCAAGGACTTGGTG
GCCGAGCGCTGGATCTCCGTCGTGAAGCTCAACGGCCCCGGCACCGTGTCGGCCTACGTGGTCAATGACC
GCGTGGCGTGGGGCCAGCCCCGCGACCAGTTGCGCCTGTCGGTGTTCAGTGCCGCCGTGGTGGTTGATCA
CGACGACCAGGACGAATCGCTGTTGGGGCATGGCGACCTGCGCCGCATCCCGACCCTGTATCCGGGCGAG
CAGCAACTACCGACCGGCCCCGGCGAGGAGCCGCCCAGCCAGCCCGGCATTCCGGGCATGGAACCAGACC
TGCCAGCCTTGACCGAAACGGAGGAATGGGAACGGCGCGGGCAGCAGCGCCTGCCGATGCCCGATGAGCC
GTGTTTTCTGGACGATGGCGAGCCGTTGGAGCCGCCGACACGGGTCACGCTGCCGCGCCGGTAGTACGTA
AGAGGTTCCAACTTTCACCATAATGAAATAAGATCACTACCGGGCGTATTTTTTGAGTTATCGAGATTTT
CAGGAGCTAAGGAAGCTAAAATGAGTATTCAACATTTCCGTGTCGCCCTTATTCCCTTTTTTGCGGCATT
TTGCCTTCCTGTTTTTGCTCACCCAGAAACGCTGGTGAAAGTAAAAGATGCTGAAGATCAGTTGGGTGCA
CGAGTGGGTTACATCGAACTGGATCTCAACAGCGGTAAGATCCTTGAGAGTTTACGCCCCGAAGAACGTT
TTCCAATGATGAGCACTTTTAAAGTTCTGCTATGTGGCGCGGTATTATCCCGTATTGACGCCGGGCAAGA
GCAACTCGGTCGCCGCATACACTATTCTCAGAATGACTTGGTTGAGTACTCACCAGTCACAGAAAAGCAT
CTCACGGATGGCATGACAGTAAGAGAATTATGCAGTGCTGCCATAACCATGAGTGATAACACTGCGGCCA
ACTTACTTCTGGCAACGATCGGAGGACCGAAGGAGCTAACCGCTTTTTTGCACAACATGGGGGATCATGT
AACTCGCCTTGATCGTTGGGAACCGGAGCTGAATGAAGCCATACCAAACGACGAGCGTGACACCACGATG
CCTGTAGCAATGGCAACAACGTTGCGCAAACTATTAACTGGCGAACTACTTACTCTAGCTTCCCGGCAAC
AATTAATAGACTGGATGGAGGCGGATAAAGTTGCAGGATCACTTCTGCGCTCGGCCCTCCCGGCTGGCTG
GTTTATTGCTGATAAATCTGGAGCCGGTGAGCGTGGGTCTCGCGGTATCATTGCAGCACTGGGGCCAGAT
GGTAAGCCCTCCCGCATCGTAGTTATCTACACGACGGGGAGTCAGGCAACTATGGATGAACGAAATAGAC
AGATCGCTGAGATAGGTGCCTCACTGATTAAGCATTGGTAATGAGGATCCCCCTCAAGTCAAAAGCCTCC
GGTCGGAGGCTTTTGACTTTCTGCTATGGAGGTCAGGTATGATTTTGCATTAGGCACCCCAGGCTTTACA
CTTTATGCTTCCGGCTCGTATGTTGTGTGGAATTGTGAGCGGATAACAATTTCACACTCTAGAGAATTCG
TC
Features (pLannotate 1.2.2; 8 found; start..end, strand, type, name):
     60..96      -  terminator     soxR terminator: bidirectional E. coli soxR transcription terminator
    102..871     +  rep_origin     pBBR1 oriV: replication origin of the broad-host-range plasmid pBBR1 from Bordetella bronchiseptica; requires the pBBR1 Rep protein for replication
    872..1534    +  CDS            pBBR1 Rep: replication protein for the broad-host-range plasmid pBBR1 from Bordetella bronchiseptica
   1536..1630    +  promoter       cat promoter (fragment): promoter of the E. coli cat gene encoding chloramphenicol acetyltransferase
   1631..2491    +  CDS            AmpR: β-lactamase; bla; confers resistance to ampicillin, carbenicillin, and related antibiotics
   2507..2538    -  terminator     tonB terminator: bidirectional E. coli tonB-P14 transcription terminator
   2585..2615    +  promoter       lac promoter: promoter for the E. coli lac operon
   2623..2639    +  protein_bind   lac operator: The lac repressor binds to the lac operator to inhibit transcription in E. coli. This inhibition can be relieved by adding lactose or isopropyl-β-D-thiogalactopyranoside (IPTG). lac repressor encoded by lacI
