[The description below was written by a language model from this plasmid's Addgene catalogue record and pLannotate feature annotations shown in this document.]
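Description:
pBTL-1 is a compact 2,662 bp empty bacterial expression backbone built for constructing stable genomic libraries in a broad range of bacterial hosts. It replicates through the pBBR1 system from Bordetella bronchiseptica. The plasmid carries both the pBBR1 oriV and the adjacent Rep protein coding sequence that the origin needs, so replication does not depend on host-specific factors of the kind required by ColE1-type origins. The record lists it as low copy in E. coli. Selection is by ampicillin, with the β-lactamase (AmpR) coding sequence annotated directly downstream of a fragment of the cat promoter, which appears to drive its expression.

The cloning region sits behind a lac promoter and lac operator, so inserts can be transcribed in a way that the lac repressor can repress and IPTG or lactose can relieve. No lacI gene is annotated, so any repression would depend on repressor supplied by the host. Inserts are placed by restriction cloning, with XbaI listed as the 5′ site and EcoRV as the 3′ site. Two bidirectional terminators, tonB and soxR, flank this region on the circular map. The tonB terminator lies between the resistance gene and the lac promoter, and the soxR terminator lies between the cloning site and the replication origin. This layout is consistent with insulating cloned fragments from transcription of the plasmid's own genes and shielding the replication and selection functions from read-through out of inserts, which should help library stability. The depositor notes a single-base insertion in the repository's quality-control sequence relative to the author-supplied sequence and does not expect it to affect function.
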