Addgene plasmid #22805: pBTL-1
Purpose: (Empty Backbone)
Depositing lab: Ryan Gill. Depositing organization: University of Colorado, Boulder. Publication: Broad host range vectors for stable genomic library construction. Lynch MD, Gill RT. Biotechnol Bioeng. 2006 May 5. 94(1):151-8. 10.1002/bit.20836 PubMed 16496398.
Backbone
  Vector backbone: pBTL-1
  Backbone size (bp): 2662
  Vector type: Bacterial Expression
Growth in bacteria
  Bacterial resistance: Ampicillin, 100 μg/mL
  Growth temperature: 37°C
  Growth strain: DH5alpha
  Copy number: Low Copy
Gene/Insert
  Gene/Insert name: None
  Cloning method: Restriction Enzyme; 5′ cloning site XbaI (unknown if destroyed); 3′ cloning site EcoRV (unknown if destroyed)
  Sequencing primers: 5′ AGCGGATAACAATTTCACACTCT
Terms and licenses: Academic/Nonprofit Terms; Industry Terms: Not Available to Industry
Depositor comments: Addgene's QC sequence shows a 1bp insertion with the author's provided sequence. The lab does not believe this affects the plasmid activity.
How to cite: pBTL-1 was a gift from Ryan Gill (Addgene plasmid # 22805 ; http://n2t.net/addgene:22805 ; RRID:Addgene_22805)
