>Addgene plasmid #22805 | pBTL-1 | addgene partial sequence | sequence record 28816 | 22805 with pBTL-1-5 5'-AGCGGATAACAATTTCACACTCT
AGCTTGATATCATTCAGGACGAGCCTCAGACTCCAGCGTAACTGGACTGAAAACAAACTAAAGCGCCCTT
GTGGCGCTTTAGTTTTGTTCCGCGGCCACCGGCTGGCTCGCTTCGCTCGGCCCGTGGACAACCCTGCTGG
ACAAGCTGATGGACAGGCTGCGCCTGCCCACGAGCTTGACCACAGGGATTGCCCACCGGCTACCCAGCCT
TCGACCACATACCCACCGGCTCCAACTGCGCGGCCTGCGGCCTTGCCCCATCAATTTTTTTAATTTTCTC
TGGGGAAAAGCCTCCGGCCTGCGGCCTGCGCGCTTCGCTTGCCGGTTGGACACCAAGTGGAAGGCGGGTC
AAGGCTCGCGCAGCGACCGCGCAGCGGCTTGGCCTTGACGCGCCTGGAACGACCCAAGCCTATGCGAGTG
GGGGCAGTCGAAGGGCGAAGCCCGCCCGCCTGCCCCCCGAGCCTCACGGCGGCGAGTGCGGGGGTTCCAA
GGGGGCAGCGCCACCTTGGGCAAGGCCGAAGGCCGCGCAGTCGATCAACAAGCCCCGGAGGGGCCACTTT
TTGCCGGAGGGGGAGCCGCGCCGAAGGCGTGGGGGAACCCCGCAGGGGTGCCCTTCTTTGGGCACCAAAG
AACTAGATATAGGGCG
